Addgene plasmid #41180: UAS-DExt (ttv)
Depositing lab: Norbert Perrimon. Depositing organization: Harvard Medical School. Publication: Tout-velu is a Drosophila homologue of the putative tumour suppressor EXT-1 and is needed for Hh diffusion. Bellaiche Y, The I, Perrimon N. Nature. 1998 Jul 2;394(6688):85-8. 10.1038/27932 PubMed 9665133.
Backbone
  Vector backbone: pUAST
  Backbone size w/o insert (bp): 8904
  Vector type: Insect Expression
Growth in bacteria
  Bacterial resistance: Ampicillin, 100 μg/mL
  Growth temperature: 37°C
  Growth strain: DH5alpha
  Copy number: Unknown
Gene/Insert
  Gene/Insert name: dext (alt names: ttv; tout-velu)
  Species: D. melanogaster (fly)
  Entrez Gene: ttv (a.k.a. Dmel_CG10117, CG10117, DEXT1, Dmel\CG10117, EXT1, Ext1, P1.15, Ttv, dExt1, l(2)00681, l(2)05282, l(2)SH0631, l(2)SH2 0631, l(2)k00115, l(2)k03617)
  Promoter: Hsp70
  Cloning method: Restriction Enzyme; 5′ cloning site unknown (unknown if destroyed); 3′ cloning site unknown (unknown if destroyed)
  Sequencing primers: 5′ pCasper-hs; 3′ SV40pA-R
Terms and licenses: Academic/Nonprofit Terms; Industry Terms: Not Available to Industry
How to cite: UAS-DExt (ttv) was a gift from Norbert Perrimon (Addgene plasmid # 41180 ; http://n2t.net/addgene:41180 ; RRID:Addgene_41180)
