[The description below was written by a language model from this plasmid's Addgene catalogue record.]
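Description:
UAS-DExt (ttv) is a Drosophila expression plasmid built on the pUAST backbone, which is about 8.9 kb without its insert. It is catalogued as an insect expression vector and is propagated in E. coli under ampicillin selection; the copy number is not recorded. pUAST is the standard vector of the GAL4/UAS binary system. In its usual form, a cloned cDNA sits downstream of GAL4-responsive upstream activating sequences fused to a minimal Hsp70 promoter and is followed by an SV40 polyadenylation signal. This matches the record, which lists Hsp70 as the promoter and names sequencing primers that read from the hs promoter side and the SV40 polyA side. The standard backbone is also a P-element transformation vector carrying a mini-white eye-colour marker for germline integration. No feature table is provided here, however, so these elements are inferred from the backbone name rather than confirmed for this clone.

The insert is the D. melanogaster gene tout-velu (ttv, also called DExt or dExt1; CG10117), the fly homologue of the putative tumour suppressor EXT-1. It was introduced by restriction cloning, but the sites used are not recorded, and neither are the insert size or any epitope tags. The intended use appears to be making transgenic flies in which ttv expression is silent until a GAL4 driver line is crossed in, giving tissue- or stage-specific expression. This suits rescue of ttv mutants or misexpression studies, in keeping with the associated work showing that tout-velu is needed for Hedgehog diffusion.
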