>Addgene plasmid #41180 | UAS-DExt (ttv) | addgene partial sequence | sequence record 56602 | pCasper-hs 5'-GCAACTACTGAAATCTGCCAAG-3'
ATAGGGAATTGGGAATTCCTGCAGCCCGGGGGATCCACTAGTGTAAATTCGTGTTGTTATTGTTGTTGTC
GGAACCCCCGCCTCACTCTCTCTCTCTCTGCCGCACACACACCATCACACACACGCACGCACGCTCTCCC
ACATACACAAACACACGCACACCCATACAGCATCCCCGGAAAATAAATAAAAGTAAATAATAATAATATA
AATCAAAATTATTGCGGATCTTAAGGCTTTGGATACACTAAAACCACAAAATGCAGGCCAAAAAGCGTTA
TATTTTGGTCTTCGTTTCCTGCGCTTTTTTGGCCTACGCCTATTTCGGTGGCTATCGCCTGAAAGTCTCA
CCATTGAGACCCCGTAGAGCCCAGCACGAATCGGCCAAGGATGGTGGAGTTCAACCCCACGAGCAGTTGC
CCAGCTTCCTGGGCGCCCACGATATGCAGGAACTCCAACTGCTGCAGAGCAATCAATCGAAGAGTTTGGA
TAGCTCCAAGCACCTGGTTACCCGTAAACCCGACTGCCGCATGGAGACCTGTTTCGATTTTACCCGCTGT
TATGATCGCTTTTTGGTCTATATCTATCCACCGGAACCACTTAACTCACTGGGCGCTGCCCCGCCCACCT
CGGCCAACTATCAAAAGATACTCACTGCCATCCAGGAATCGAGATATTATACCAGTGATCCCACGGCCGC
CTGTCTCTTTGTGCTCGGTATCGATACCCTGGATAGAGATTCCCTATCCGAGGATTATGTTCGAAATGTG
CCATCCAGATTGGCAAGATTGCCGTATTGG
